>Addgene plasmid #55364 | mCerulean-CytERM-N-17 | depositor partial sequence | sequence record 85768 | insert sequence
GTCAGATCCGCTAGCGCTACCGGACTCAGATCTGGTACCCTTGCAGCTTCCAGTTGTCAGGAAGAGAAGG
CTCCCATGGATCCTGTGGTGGTGCTGGGGCTCTGTCTCTCCTGTTTGCTTCTCCTTTCACTCTGGAAACA
GAGCTATGGGGGAGGGAAGCTTCGAATTCTGCAGTCGACGGTACCGCGGGCCCGGGATCCACCGGTCGCC
ACCATGGTGAGCAAGGGCGAGGAGCTGTTCACCGGGGTGGTGCCCATCCTGGTCGAGCTGGACGGCGACG
TAAACGGCCACAAGTTCAGCGTGTCCGGCGAGGGCGAGGGCGATGCCACCTACGGCAAGCTGACCCTGAA
GTTCATCTGCACCACCGGCAAGCTGCCCGTGCCCTGGCCCACCCTCGTGACCACCCTGACCTGGGGCGTG
CAGTGCTTCGCCCGCTACCCCGACCACATGAAGCAGCACGACTTCTTCAAGTCCGCCATGCCCGAAGGCT
ACGTCCAGGAGCGCACCATCTTCTTCAAGGACGACGGCAACTACAAGACCCGCGCCGAGGTGAAGTTCGA
GGGCGACACCCTGGTGAACCGCATCGAGCTGAAGGGCATCGACTTCAAGGAGGACGGCAACATCCTGGGG
CACAAGCTGGAGTACAACGCCATCAGCGACAACGTCTATATCACCGCCGACAAGCAGAAGAACGGCATCA
AGGCCAACTTCAAGATCCGCCACAACATCGAGGACGGCAGCGTGCAGCTCGCCGACCACTACCAGCAGAA
CACCCCCATCGGCGACGGCCCCGTGCTGCTGCCCGACAACCACTACCTGAGCACCCAGTCCAAGCTGAGC
AAAGACCCCAACGAGAAGCGCGATCACATGGTCCTGCTGGAGTTCGTGACCGCCGCCGGGATCACTCTCG
GCATGGACGAGCTGTACAAGTAAAGCGGCCGCGACTCTAGATCATAATCAGCCATACCACATTTGTAGAG
GTTTTACTTGCTTTAAAAAACCTCCCACACCTCCCCCTGAACCTGAAACATAAAATGATGCATTGTTGTT
GTTACTTGTTTATGC
