[The description below was written by a language model from this plasmid's Addgene catalogue record.]
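Description:
mCerulean-CytERM-N-17 is a mammalian expression plasmid built on the mCerulean-N1 backbone (about 4.75 kb without the insert) that produces a cyan fluorescent marker for the endoplasmic reticulum. It is maintained in E. coli as a high-copy plasmid under kanamycin selection, and it carries a neomycin resistance marker so that transfected mammalian cells can be selected with G418. No feature table accompanies the record, so the replication origins and the exact arrangement of the resistance cassette are not explicitly documented here.

The insert, CytERM, is derived from cytochrome P450, and it is expressed from the CMV promoter, a strong constitutive promoter widely used in mammalian cells. In this N1-style layout the insert sits upstream of the fluorescent protein, so mCerulean is fused to the C terminus of the CytERM sequence. The "17" in the name likely refers to the length of the linker between the two parts, though the record does not say so. The size of the CytERM fragment, its species of origin and the cloning method are also not stated. The listed 3′ sequencing primer implies an SV40 polyadenylation signal downstream of the fusion.

The stated purpose is localization to the endoplasmic reticulum, with the cytochrome P450 portion directing the fusion to that compartment and mCerulean providing the signal (excitation 433 nm, emission 475 nm). The construct is suited to labelling the ER in live or fixed mammalian cells by fluorescence microscopy, including use alongside spectrally distinct fluorescent fusions in multicolour imaging.
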