Addgene plasmid #55364: mCerulean-CytERM-N-17
Purpose: Localization: Endoplasmic Reticulum, Excitation: 433, Emission: 475
Depositing lab: Michael Davidson. Depositing organization: Florida State University, Tallahassee.
Backbone
  Vector backbone: mCerulean-N1
  Backbone size w/o insert (bp): 4750
  Vector type: Mammalian Expression
  Selectable markers: Neomycin (select with G418)
Growth in bacteria
  Bacterial resistance: Kanamycin, 50 μg/mL
  Growth temperature: 37°C
  Growth strain: DH5alpha
  Copy number: High Copy
Gene/Insert
  Gene/Insert name: CytERM (alt names: Cytochrome p450; NM_001171120.1)
  Promoter: CMV
  Tag / fusion protein: mCerulean (C terminal on backbone)
  Cloning method: Unknown
  Sequencing primers: 5′ CMV-F; 3′ SV40pA-R
Terms and licenses: Academic/Nonprofit Terms; Industry Terms: Not Available to Industry
Depositor comments: Cytochrome p450 . Excitation = 433; Emission = 475
How to cite: mCerulean-CytERM-N-17 was a gift from Michael Davidson (Addgene plasmid # 55364 ; http://n2t.net/addgene:55364 ; RRID:Addgene_55364)
